>Addgene plasmid | pAGM5355 | analyzer sequence | sequence record 75053
AATGTGAGACCACGAAGTGGCTCTTCAGTGGACGAAAGGGCCTCGTGATACGCCTATTTTTATAGGTTAA
TGTCATGATAATAATGGTTTCTTAGACGTCAGGTGGCACTTTTCGGGGAAATGTGCGCGGAACCCCTATT
TGTTTATTTTTCTAAATACATTCAAATATGTATCCGCTCATGAGACAATAACCCTGATAAATGCTTCAAT
AATATTGAAAAAGGAAGAGTATGCGCTCACGCAACTGGTCCAGAACCTTGACCGAACGCAGCGGTGGTAA
CGGCGCAGTGGCGGTTTTCATGGCTTGTTATGACTGTTTTTTTGGGGTACAGTCTATGCCTCGGGCATCC
AAGCAGCAAGCGCGTTACGCCGTGGGTCGATGTTTGATGTTATGGAGCAGCAACGATGTTACGCAGCAGG
GCAGTCGCCCTAAAACAAAGTTAAACATCATGAGGGAAGCGGTGATCGCCGAAGTATCGACTCAACTATC
AGAGGTAGTTGGCGTCATCGAGCGCCATCTCGAACCGACGTTGCTGGCCGTACATTTGTACGGCTCCGCA
GTGGATGGCGGCCTGAAGCCACACAGCGATATTGATTTGCTGGTTACGGTGACCGTAAGGCTTGATGAAA
CAACGCGGCGAGCTTTGATCAACGACCTTTTGGAAACTTCGGCTTCCCCTGGAGAGAGCGAGATTCTCCG
CGCTGTAGAAGTCACCATTGTTGTGCACGACGACATCATTCCGTGGCGTTATCCAGCTAAGCGCGAACTG
CAATTTGGAGAATGGCAGCGCAATGACATTCTTGCAGGTATCTTCGAGCCAGCCACGATCGACATTGATC
TGGCTATCTTGCTGACAAAAGCAAGAGAACATAGCGTTGCCTTGGTAGGTCCAGCGGCGGAGGAACTCTT
TGATCCGGTTCCTGAACAGGATCTATTTGAGGCGCTAAATGAAACCTTAACGCTATGGAACTCGCCGCCC
GACTGGGCTGGCGATGAGCGAAATGTAGTGCTTACGTTGTCCCGCATTTGGTACAGCGCAGTAACCGGCA
AAATCGCGCCGAAGGATGTCGCTGCCGACTGGGCAATGGAGCGCCTGCCGGCCCAGTATCAGCCCGTCAT
ACTTGAAGCTAGACAGGCTTATCTTGGACAAGAAGAAGATCGCTTGGCCTCGCGCGCAGATCAGTTGGAA
GAATTTGTCCATTACGTAAAAGGCGAGATCACCAAGGTAGTCGGCAAATAACTGTCAGACCAAGTTTACT
CATATATACTTTAGATTGATTTAAAACTTCATTTTTAATTTAAAAGGATCTAGGTGAAGATCCTTTTTGA
TAATCTCATGACCAAAATCCCTTAACGTGAGTTTTCGTTCCACTGAGCGTCAGACCCCGTAGAAAAGATC
AAAGGATCTTCTTGAGATCCTTTTTTTCTGCGCGTAATCTGCTGCTTGCAAACAAAAAAACCACCGCTAC
CAGCGGTGGTTTGTTTGCCGGATCAAGAGCTACCAACTCTTTTTCCGAAGGTAACTGGCTTCAGCAGAGC
GCAGATACCAAATACTGTCCTTCTAGTGTAGCCGTAGTTAGGCCACCACTTCAAGAACTCTGTAGCACCG
CCTACATACCTCGCTCTGCTAATCCTGTTACCAGTGGCTGCTGCCAGTGGCGATAAGTCGTGTCTTACCG
GGTTGGACTCAAGACGATAGTTACCGGATAAGGCGCAGCGGTCGGGCTGAACGGGGGGTTCGTGCACACA
GCCCAGCTTGGAGCGAACGACCTACACCGAACTGAGATACCTACAGCGTGAGCTATGAGAAAGCGCCACG
CTTCCCGAAGGGAGAAAGGCGGACAGGTATCCGGTAAGCGGCAGGGTCGGAACAGGAGAGCGCACGAGGG
AGCTTCCAGGGGGAAACGCCTGGTATCTTTATAGTCCTGTCGGGTTTCGCCACCTCTGACTTGAGCGTCG
ATTTTTGTGATGCTCGTCAGGGGGGCGGAGCCTATGGAAAAACGCCAGCAACGCGGCCTTTTTACGGTTC
CTGGCCTTTTGCTGGCCTTTTGCTCACATGTTCTTTCCTGCGTTATCCCCTGATTCTGTGGATAACCGTA
TTACCGCCTTTGAGTGAGCTGATACCGCTCGCCGCAGCCGAACGACCGAGCGCAGCGAGTCAGTGAGCGA
GGAAGCGGAAGAGCGCCCAATACGCAAACCGCCTCTCCCCGCGCGTTGGCCGATTCATTAATCACTCTGT
GGTCTCATACTGTATAAGAGCTCATTTTTACAACAATTACCAACAACAACAAACAACAAACAACATTACA
ATTACATTTACAATTATCGATAACATGGCTTCTTCTATGCTTTCTTCTGCTGCTGTTGTTGCTACTCGTG
CTAGTGCTGCTCAAGCTAGTATGGTTGCTCCTTTTACTGGACTTAAGTCTGCTGCTTCTTTTCCTGTTAC
TAGAAAGCAAAACAACCTTGATATTACTTCTATTGCTAGTAACGGAGGAAGAGTTCGAGCAGGCAGCCAC
CACCACCACCACCACAGCGG
Features (pLannotate 1.2.2; 9 found; start..end, strand, type, name):
    126..230     +  promoter       AmpR promoter: bla
    221..301     -  CDS            int (fragment): INT2_ECOLX - Protein inferred from homology: Swiss-Prot protein existence level 3. Putative integrase believed to be involved in the insertion of antibiotic resistance genes into plasmids and transposons. From Escherichia coli.
    387..443     +  CDS            GmR (fragment): gentamycin acetyltransferase; aacC1; confers resistance to gentamycin
    450..1238    +  CDS            aadA: S3AD_ECOLX - Experimental evidence at protein level: Swiss-Prot protein existence level 1. Mediates bacterial resistance to the antibiotics streptomycin and spectinomycin. From Escherichia coli.
   1412..2000    +  rep_origin     ori: high-copy-number ColE1/pMB1/pBR322/pUC origin of replication
   2183..2232    +  CDS            lacI (fragment): lac repressor; lacI; The lac repressor binds to the lac operator to inhibit transcription in E. coli. This inhibition can be relieved by adding lactose or isopropyl-β-D-thiogalactopyranoside (IPTG).
   2273..2326    +  misc_feature   TMV Ω: translational enhancer from the tobacco mosaic virus 5'-leader sequence (Gallie et al., 1988)
   2335..2508    +  CDS            rbcS (fragment): RBS_NICBE - Experimental evidence at protein level: Swiss-Prot protein existence level 1. (Microbial infection) Required for tobamovirus movement (e.g. tobacco mosaic virus (TMV)). From Nicotiana benthamiana.
   2517..2535    +  CDS            9xHis (fragment): 9xHis affinity tag
